>Addgene plasmid #176691 | pLIB-RSP2 | addgene full sequence | sequence record 346974 | Addgene NGS Result
AGTTTACGAACCGAACAGGCTTATGTCAACTGGGTTTGTGCCTTCATCCGTTTCCACGGTGTGCGTCACC
CGGCAACCTTGGGCAGCAGCGAAGTCGAGGCATTTCTGTCCTGGCTGGCGAACGAGCGCAAGGTTTCGGT
CTCCACGCATCGTCAGGCATTGGCGGCCTTGCTGTTCTTCTACGGCAAGGTGCTGTGCACGGATCTGCCC
TTGCTTCAGGAGATCGGTAGACCTCGGCCGTCGCGGCGCTTGCCGGTGGTGCTGACCCCGGATGAAGTGG
TTCGCATCCTCGGTTTTCTGGAAGGCGAGCATCGTTTGTTCGCCCAGGACTCTAGCTATAGTTCTAGTGG
TTGGCTACAGCTTTGTTTGTACTATCAACAGGTTGAACTGCTGATCAACAGATCCTCTACGCGGCCGCGG
TACCATAACTTCGTATAGCATACATTATACGAAGTTATCTGGTTTTACTAGTATCGATTCGCGACCTACT
CCGGAATATTAATAGATCATGGAGATAATTAAAATGATAACCATCTCGCAAATAAATAAGTATTTTACTG
TTTTCGTAACAGTTTTGTAATAAAAAAACCTATAAATATTCCGGATTATTCATACCGTCCCACCATCGGG
CGCGGATCCATGGCTCCCACCCAAGCTGGTCACGACACTGCCTATTTAAAGGAAACCGTGGGTGAGGCTC
TGGCTCGTGGTTGCGCTGCTGCTATCAGCGCCCAACCCAACGATCCCGTTGAGTACCTCGGTCTGTGGTT
ATTAAAGTACGTCAAGAACGCTGAGGTGGAGGGCAATTTCTATCGCGAGCGCCAGCAAGATTTACAAAAG
AAGAAGGACCGTTTAGTCAAGGAAGCCCAGTCTGAGCAAGCTGCTAAGAGCGTGGCTCTGACTCGCAAGG
AGGCTGCCGACGCTCTCGCTTTAGTGACTGCCGAGCCTCGTGAGCTGCTGGAAGCTGCCGTCAAGCTCGT
GAAGCAGCACACCGCTGCTGGTGCCGCCTATGCCGCCGTCGTGGCTGAACCCGAGGAGCCCGACTGGGTC
GCTCCCGAAGATGACGAAGCTGCTGCTGTGGAGACCGAGGACGAAGCCGCTGGTGGTGCTGCTTTAGCTG
AAGGCGAGGAACCTCCCCCCGAACCCGAACCCGAACCCGAAGCTGCCCCCGAAGATGGCGAGGGTGATGC
CCCCGCTCCTAAGATCCCTCGCCCCGTGGATTACAGCAAGAAGTACTTCGCTTACGTCGCTGCTAGCGCC
GGTCAAGAACATGTGCTCGAGGCTGATTTATACCGCCCCGCTCCTCCTCCCGAAGACGCTGATGAGGACT
TCAAGCCCGAACCTTTACCCTACTCCTTCCGCGTTTTAGACGAGAAACTCCCTATGCTGTACGTGCCCAA
CGTTGCCGCTGAAGAGCGCGTCAAGTTCTTTCGTAAGTTCCCCAAGATCGGCTCCTACCAAGCTTGTGGT
GTCGCCCTCCCCGCTAGCGGTGAGTTCAAGGCTCTGCTGGCTGCTGATACTTTATTCCCCGAAGGTTCCG
GCCAACCTCTGTCCGCCGATGACCGTGATTTCGTCTGGGAGGTCTCCCAGTCTTTAAGCCGTGCTTTAGA
AGCTGTGCAAGCTCGCGCCGCTGAGGCTTTAGCTGCTACCTCCGCTGCCGAAGCTGTGGAAGAACTGAAG
GCCAAGGTGGCTGAGCTGCGCGAGCAAGCTGCTGCCGAGGCTGCCGCTGCTGCTCCCCCCCCCCCCGCTG
AAGGTGAAGAGGGTGAGGGTGAAGCCCCCCCCGCTGAAGAAGAGCCTCCCGCTGAAGAAGAAGCTGAAGA
GGAGGAAGAGGAGGCCGAGGAAGGTGCTGAGGAGGGTGCCGAAGAAGGTGAGGAGGGCGAGGAAGCTCCC
CCCAAGCCTAAAAAGAAGAAGAAGGTGTTCAACCCTATCCCCGGTTTACAAGCTGCTATCGAGAAGCTCA
CCGCTGCCGCTGAAGCCGCTACTGAGGCTGACGCTCGTGCTCAAGCTGCTGTCGCTCTGGAGAAGCAAGC
TTTAGACGAGGTGGTGGCTCTGGCCTCCAGCCATAGCGACGCTACTCTGTCCTCTTTACGCAATATGCTC
AGCGTGCCTCAAGGTACCTACCACGTCGTCAAGGCTTTATTACACTTATTAGGCCGTCCCGCTGCTAGCT
TCTCCACTTGGAAGCGTGCTCACTCCCACTTCAGCCCTCGTCTGTTCGAGGACATGGCTGCCTACGATGC
TACTGCCGAACGTGACATGGCTGTGTGGGGCCGCGTGCGCTCTTGTTACAAGGCCGCTCCCGCCGCCAAG
AAGCTGGACGCCGAGATGCCCAACACTCTGTTCGGTTCCGTGGCCCTCATGTACATCAAACAAGTTCGCC
GCGTGGCTCGCAAAGCTGTGCTCCAACGCGAACTGGCCGCCAAGCTCGCTAAGGCCCAACAAGATTTAGC
CGACAAGCAAGCTGCTCTGGTCGAGGCTGAACGCGTGAAGGCTGAGCGCGAGGCTGAGGAAGCCCGTTTG
GCCGCCGAAGCCGAAGCTGCCGCCGCTGCTGAAGCTGAAGCTGCTGCTCGCGCCGCCGCCGAAGCTGAGG
CTGCTGCCGCTGCTGAAGCTGCCGCTGAAGCTGCCGCTGAGGCCGCCGCCGCCGCTGCCGAGGCTGCTGC
TGAGGCTGGCGAAGGTGAGGCTGTGGCCGAACGCGAAGCTGCTCCCGCTGAGGCCGAGGCTGCCCCCGCC
GAAGGCGAGGCTGCTCCTCCCGCTGAAGGCGAAGGCGAAGCTCAACCCGCTCAAGAAGGTTCCAACTCCT
CCTCCAGCTCCAGCGACAGCTCCTCCAGCGAGGAATCCAAAGCTGCTGCCGAGTAAAAGCTTGTCGAGAA
GTACTAGAGGATCATAATCAGCCATACCACATTTGTAGAGGTTTTACTTGCTTTAAAAAACCTCCCACAC
CTCCCCCTGAACCTGAAACATAAAATGAATGCAATTGTTGTTGTTAACTTGTTTATTGCAGCTTATAATG
GTTACAAATAAAGCAATAGCATCACAAATTTCACAAATAAAGCATTTTTTTCACTGCATTCTAGTTGTGG
TTTGTCCAAACTCATCAATGTATCTTATCATGTCTGGATCTGATCACTGCTTGAGCCTAGAAGATCCGGC
TGCTAACAAAGCCCGAAAGGAAGCTGAGTTGGCTGCTGCCACCGCTGAGCAATAACTATCATAACCCCTA
GGAGATCCGAACCAGATAAGTGAAATCTAGTTCCAAACTATTTTGTCATTTTTAATTTTCGTATTAGCTT
ACGACGCTACACCCAGTTCCCATCTATTTTGTCACTCTTCCCTAAATAATCCTTAAAAACTCCATTTCCA
CCCCTCCCAGTTCCCAACTATTTTGTCCGCCCACAGCGGGGCATTTTTCTTCCTGTTATGTTTTTAATCA
AACATCCTGCCAACTCCATGTGACAAACCGTCATCTTCGGCTACTTTTTCTCTGTCACAGAATGAAAATT
TTTCTGTCATCTCTTCGTTATTAATGTTTGTAATTGACTGAATATCAACGCTTATTTGCAGCCTGAATGG
CGAATGGG
[124 nt withheld, positions 3579-3702]
C
[91 nt withheld, positions 3704-3794]
A
[49 nt withheld, positions 3796-3844]
CCTTTGACGTTGGAGTCCACGTTCTT
[37 nt withheld, positions 3871-3907]
ACCCTATCTCGGTCTATTCTTTTGATTTATAAGGGATTTTGCCGATTTCGGCCTATTGGTTAAAAAATGA
GCTGATTTAACAAAAATTTAACGCGAATTTTAACAAAATATTAACGCTTACAATTTAGGTGGCACTTTTC
GGGGAAATGTGCGCGGAACCCCTATTTGTTTATTTTTCTAAATACATTCAAATATGTATCCGCTCATGAG
ACAATAACCCTGATAAATGCTTCAATAATATTGAAAAAGGAAGAGTATGAGTATTCAACATTTCCGTGTC
GCCCTTATTCCCTTTTTTGCGGCATTTTGCCTTCCTGTTTTTGCTCACCCAGAAACGCTGGTGAAAGTAA
AAGATGCTGAAGATCAGTTGGGTGCACGAGTGGGTTACATCGAACTGGATCTCAACAGCGGTAAGATCCT
TGAGAGTTTTCGCCCCGAAGAACGTTTTCCAATGATGAGCACTTTTAAAGTTCTGCTATGTGGCGCGGTA
TTATCCCGTATTGACGCCGGGCAAGAGCAACTCGGTCGCCGCATACACTATTCTCAGAATGACTTGGTTG
AGTACTCACCAGTCACAGAAAAGCATCTTACGGATGGCATGACAGTAAGAGAATTATGCAGTGCTGCCAT
AACCATGAGTGATAACACTGCGGCCAACTTACTTCTGACAACGATCGGAGGACCGAAGGAGCTAACCGCT
TTTTTGCACAACATGGGGGATCATGTAACTCGCCTTGATCGTTGGGAACCGGAGCTGAATGAAGCCATAC
CAAACGACGAGCGTGACACCACGATGCCTGTAGCAATGGCAACAACGTTGCGCAAACTATTAACTGGCGA
ACTACTTACTCTAGCTTCCCGGCAACAATTAATAGACTGGATGGAGGCGGATAAAGTTGCAGGACCACTT
CTGCGCTCGGCCCTTCCGGCTGGCTGGTTTATTGCTGATAAATCTGGAGCCGGTGAGCGTGGGTCTCGCG
GTATCATTGCAGCACTGGGGCCAGATGGTAAGCCCTCCCGTATCGTAGTTATCTACACGACGGGGAGTCA
GGCAACTATGGATGAACGAAATAGACAGATCGCTGAGATAGGTGCCTCACTGATTAAGCATTGGTAACTG
TCAGACCAAGTTTACTCATATATACTTTAGATTGATTTAAAACTTCATTTTTAATTTAAAAGGATCTAGG
TGAAGATCCTTTTTGATAATCTCATGACCAAAATCCCTTAACGTGAGTTTTCGTTCCACTGAGCGTCAGA
CCCCGTAGAAAAGATCAAAGGATCTTCTTGAGATCCTTTTTTTCTGCGCGTAATCTGCTGCTTGCAAACA
AAAAAACCACCGCTACCAGCGGTGGTTTGTTTGCCGGATCAAGAGCTACCAACTCTTTTTCCGAAGGTAA
CTGGCTTCAGCAGAGCGCAGATACCAAATACTATTCTTCTAGTGTAGCCGTAGTTAGGCCACCACTTCAA
GAACTCTGTAGCACCGCCTACATACCTCGCTCTGCTAATCCTGTTACCAGTGGCTGCTGCCAGTGGCGAT
AAGTCGTGTCTTACCGGGTTGGACTCAAGACGATAGTTACCGGATAAGGCGCAGCGGTCGGGCTGAACGG
GGGGTTCGTGCACACAGCCCAGCTTGGAGCGAACGACCTACACCGAACTGAGATACCTACAGCGTGAGCT
ATGAGAAAGCGCCACGCTTCCCGAAGGGAGAAAGGCGGACAGGTATCCGGTAAGCGGCAGGGTCGGAACA
GGAGAGCGCACGAGGGAGCTTCCAGGGGGAAACGCCTGGTATCTTTATAGTCCTGTCGGGTTTCGCCACC
TCTGACTTGAGCGTCGATTTTTGTGATGCTCGTCAGGGGGGCGGAGCCTATGGAAAAACGCCAGCAACGC
GGCCTTTTTACGGTTCCTGGCCTTTTGCTGGCCTTTTGCTCACATGTTCTTTCCTGCGTTATCCCCTGAT
TCTGTGGATAACCGTATTACCGCCTTTGAGTGAGCTGATACCGCTCGCCGCAGCCGAACGACCGAGCGCA
GCGAGTCAGTGAGCGAGGAAGCGGAAGAGCGCCTGATGCGGTATTTTCTCCTTACGCATCTGTGCGGTAT
TTCACACCGCATAGACCAGCCGCGTAACCTGGCAAAATCGGTTACGGTTGAGTAATAAATGGATGCCCTG
CGTAAGCGGGTGTGGGCGGACAATAAAGTCTTAAACTGAACAAAATAGATCTAAACTATGACAATAAAGT
CTTAAACTAGACAGAATAGTTGTAAACTGAAATCAGTCCAGTTATGCTGTGAAAAAGCATACTGGACTTT
TGTTATGGCTAAAGCAAACTCTTCATTTTCTGAAGTGCAAATTGCCCGTCGTATTAAAGAGGGGCGTGGC
CAAGGGCATGGTAAAGACTATATTCGCGGCGTTGTGACAATTTACCGAACAACTCCGCGGCCGGGAAGCC
GATCTCGGCTTGAACGAATTGTTAGGTGGCGGTACTTGGGTCGATATCAAAGTGCATCACTTCTTCCCGT
ATGCCCAACTTTGTATAGAGAGCCACTGCGGGATCGTCACCGTAATCTGCTTGCACGTAGATCACATAAG
CACCAAGCGCGTTGGCCTCATGCTTGAGGAGATTGATGAGCGCGGTGGCAATGCCCTGCCTCCGGTGCTC
GCCGGAGACTGCGAGATCATAGATATAGATCTCACTACGCGGCTGCTCAAACTTGGGCAGAACGTAAGCC
GCGAGAGCGCCAACAACCGCTTCTTGGTCGAAGGCAGCAAGCGCGATGAATGTCTTACTACGGAGCAAGT
TCCCGAGGTAATCGGAGTCCGGCTGATGTTGGGAGTAGGTGGCTACGTCTCCGAACTCACGACCGAAAAG
ATCAAGAGCAGCCCGCATGGATTTGACTTGGTCAGGGCCGAGCCTACATGTGCGAATGATGCCCATACTT
GAGCCACCTAACTTTGTTTTAGGGCGACTGCCCTGCTGCGTAACATCGTTGCTGCTGCGTAACATCGTTG
CTGCTCCATAACATCAAACATCGACCCACGGCGTAACGCGCTTGCTGCTTGGATGCCCGAGGCATAGACT
GTACAAAAAAACAGTCATAACAAGCCATGAAAACCGCCACTGCGCCGTTACCACCGCTGCGTTCGGTCAA
GGTTCTGGACCAGTTGCGTGAGCGCATACGCTACTTGCATTAC
Features (pLannotate 1.2.2; 19 found; start..end, strand, type, name):
      1..29      -  promoter       Pc promoter: intI1 (promoter lies within the coding sequence); class 1 integron promoter
      7..369     -  CDS            YPR2_ECOLX (fragment): Protein predicted: Swiss-Prot protein existence level 4. From Escherichia coli.
    369..396     -  rep_origin     R6K γ ori (fragment): γ replication origin from E. coli plasmid R6K; requires the R6K initiator protein pi for replication
    425..458     +  protein_bind   loxP: Cre-mediated recombination occurs in the 8-bp core sequence (GCATACAT). Cre recombinase
    506..597     +  promoter       polyhedrin promoter: polh from Autographa californica; promoter for the baculovirus polyhedrin gene
    640..2853    +  CDS            RSP2: RSP2_CHLRE - Experimental evidence at protein level: Swiss-Prot protein existence level 1. Flagellar radial spokes contribute to the regulation of dynein arm activity and thus the pattern of flagellar bending. They consist of a thin stalk, which is attached to the a subfiber of the outer doublet microtubule, and a bulbous head, which is attached to the stalk and appears to interact with the projections from the central pair of microtubules (PubMed:16507594). Binds calmodulin in a calcium- dependent manner (PubMed:14871938). From Chlamydomonas reinhardtii (Chlamydomonas smithii).
   2880..2963    +  CDS            large T antigen (fragment): large T antigen from SV40 (simian virus 40)
   2986..3120    +  polyA_signal   SV40 poly(A) signal: SV40 polyadenylation signal
   3149..3198    +  CDS            SET1 (fragment): solubility-enhancement tag derived from T7 phage gene 10B
   3230..3395    -  mobile_element Tn7L: mini-Tn7 element (left end of the Tn7 transposon) Tn7
   3558..3574    +  CDS            lacZα (fragment): LacZα fragment of β-galactosidase; lacZ fragment
   3579..4033    +  rep_origin     f1 ori (sequence partly withheld): f1 bacteriophage origin of replication; arrow indicates direction of (+) strand synthesis
   4059..4163    +  promoter       AmpR promoter: bla
   4164..5024    +  CDS            AmpR: β-lactamase; bla; confers resistance to ampicillin, carbenicillin, and related antibiotics
   5195..5783    +  rep_origin     ori: high-copy-number ColE1/pMB1/pBR322/pUC origin of replication
   5969..6020    -  misc_feature   bom (fragment): basis of mobility region from pBR322
   6088..6312    -  mobile_element Tn7R: mini-Tn7 element (right end of the Tn7 transposon) Tn7
   6379..6912    -  CDS            GmR: gentamycin acetyltransferase; aacC1; confers resistance to gentamycin
   7014..7100    +  CDS            int (fragment): INT2_ECOLX - Protein inferred from homology: Swiss-Prot protein existence level 3. Putative integrase believed to be involved in the insertion of antibiotic resistance genes into plasmids and transposons. From Escherichia coli.
