[The description below was written by a language model from this plasmid's Addgene catalogue record and pLannotate feature annotations shown in this document.]
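Description:
pLIB-RSP2 is a baculovirus transfer plasmid for producing the Chlamydomonas reinhardtii radial spoke protein RSP2 in insect cells. It is built on the pLIB backbone and totals about 7.1 kb in the sequenced record. In E. coli it is maintained as a high-copy plasmid through a ColE1/pUC-type origin and selected with ampicillin via the β-lactamase gene. An f1 phage origin is also present. The short hits annotated as R6K γ ori, lacZα, bom, SET1 and integron integrase/promoter sequences are only fragments and most likely backbone remnants rather than functional parts.

The expression cassette places the unmutated RSP2 coding sequence, inserted by Gibson assembly, under the very late polyhedrin promoter of Autographa californica nucleopolyhedrovirus, followed by an SV40 polyadenylation signal. No affinity or solubility tag is annotated on the open reading frame, and the catalogue fields list none. The cassette sits together with a gentamicin resistance gene between the Tn7R and Tn7L ends of a mini-Tn7 element. This arrangement allows Tn7 transposition of the cassette and marker into a baculoviral bacmid in a suitable E. coli host, and the resulting bacmid is then used to generate recombinant virus. A single loxP site lies just upstream of the polyhedrin promoter, which in principle permits Cre-mediated fusion with other loxP-bearing plasmids.

RSP2 is a calmodulin-binding component of the flagellar radial spoke, which helps regulate dynein activity and ciliary bending. The plasmid was deposited in connection with structural work on the radial spoke head, consistent with use for making recombinant protein for biochemical and structural studies.
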