Addgene plasmid #176691: pLIB-RSP2
Purpose: Expression of Chlamydomonas reinhardtii RSP2 recombinant protein in insect cells
Depositing lab: Ron Vale. Depositing organization: University of California, San Francisco (UCSF). Publication: Structure of the radial spoke head and insights into its role in mechanoregulation of ciliary beating. Grossman-Haham I, Coudray N, Yu Z, Wang F, Zhang N, Bhabha G, Vale RD. Nat Struct Mol Biol. 2021 Jan;28(1):20-28. doi: 10.1038/s41594-020-00519-9. Epub 2020 Dec 14. PubMed 33318704.
Backbone
  Vector backbone: pLIB
  Backbone size w/o insert (bp): 4886
  Vector type: Insect Expression
Growth in bacteria
  Bacterial resistance: Ampicillin, 100 μg/mL
  Growth temperature: 37°C
  Growth strain: Mach1
  Copy number: High Copy
Gene/Insert
  Gene/Insert name: RSP2
  Species: Chlamydomonas reinhardtii
  Mutation: None
  Promoter: polyhedrin
  Cloning method: Gibson Cloning
  Sequencing primers: 5′ CGTAACAGTTTTGTAATAAAAAAACCTATAAATATTCCGG; 3′ GCAAGTAAAACCTCTACAAATGTGGTATGG
Terms and licenses: Academic/Nonprofit Terms; Industry Terms: Not Available to Industry
How to cite: pLIB-RSP2 was a gift from Ron Vale (Addgene plasmid # 176691 ; http://n2t.net/addgene:176691 ; RRID:Addgene_176691)
